>Addgene plasmid #63492 | pFusB3-7 | depositor partial sequence | sequence record 105502 | pFUSB3_ACG
AGTCTTAAGCGTCTCATGGCCTGACCCCGGACCAAGTGGTGGCTATCGCCAGCAACATTGGCGGCAAGCA
AGCGCTCGAAACGGTGCAGCGGCTGTTGCCGGTGCTGTGCCAGGACCATGGCCTGACTCCGGACCAAGTG
GTGGCTATCGCCAGCCACGATGGCGGCAAGCAAGCGCTCGAAACGGTGCAGCGGCTGTTGCCGGTGCTGT
GCCAGGACCATGGCCTGACCCCGGACCAAGTGGTGGCTATCGCCAGCAACAATGGCGGCAAGCAAGCGCT
CGAAACGGTGCAGCGGCTGTTGCCGGTGCTGTGCCAGGACCATGGCCTGACCCCGGACCAAGTGGTGGCT
ATCGAGACGTC
