>Addgene plasmid #63492 | pFusB3-7 | depositor partial sequence | sequence record 105503 | FusB3
CGTCTCATGGCCTGACCCCGGACCAAGTGGTGGCTATCGAGACCGGCGCCGCTACAGGGCGCGTCCCATT
CGCCATTCAGGCTGCGCAACTGTTGGGAAGGGCGATCGGTGCGGGCCTCTTCGCTATTACGCCAGCTGGC
GAAAGGGGGATGTGCTGCAAGGCGATTAAGTTGGGTAACGCCAGGGTTTTCCCAGTCACGACGTTGTAAA
ACGACGGCCAGTGAGCGCGCGTAATACGACTCACTATAGGGCGAATTGGGTACCGGGCCCCCCCTCGAGG
TCCTCCAGCTTTTGTTCCCTTTAGTGAGGGTTAATTGCGCGCTTGGCGTAATCATGGTCATAGCTGTTTC
CTGTGTGAAATTGTTATCCGCTCACAATTCCACACAACATACGAGCCGGAAGCATAAAGTGTAAAGCCTG
GGGTGCCTAATGAGTGAGCTAACTCACATTAATTGCGTTGCGCTCACTGCCCGCTTTCCACCGGTGGTCT
CGCCAGGACCATGGCCTGACCCCGGACCAAGTGGTGGCTATCGAGACGTCTAGACCAGCCAGGACAGAAA
TGCCTCGACTTCGCTGCTACCCAAGGTTGCCGGGTGACGCACACCGTGGAAACGGATGAAGGCACGAACC
CAGTGGACATAAGCCTGTTCGGTTCGTAAGCTGTAATGCAAGTAGCGTATGCGCTCACGCAACTGGTCCA
GAACCTTGACCGAACGCAGCGGTGGTAACGGCGCAGTGGCGGTTTTCATGGCTTGTTATGACTGTTTTTT
TGGGGTACAGTCTATGCCTCGGGCATCCAAGCAGCAAGCGCGTTACGCCGTGGGTCGATGTTTGATGTTA
TGGAGCAGCAACGATGTTACGCAGCAGGGCAGTCGCCCTAAAACAAAGTTAAACATTATGAGGGAAGCGG
TGATCGCCGAAGTATCGACTCAACTATCAGAGGTAGTTGGCGTCATCGAGCGCCATCTCGAACCGACGTT
GCTGGCCGTACATTTGTACGGCTCCGCAGTGGATGGCGGCCTGAAGCCACACAGTGATATTGATTTGCTG
GTTACGGTGACCGTAAGGCTTGATGAAACAACGCGGCGAGCTTTGATCAACGACCTTTTGGAAACTTCGG
CTTCCCCTGGAGAGAGCGAGATTCTCCGCGCTGTAGAAGTCACCATTGTTGTGCACGACGACATCATTCC
GTGGCGTTATCCAGCTAAGCGCGAACTGCAATTTGGAGAATGGCAGCGCAATGACATTCTTGCAGGTATC
TTCGAGCCAGCCACGATCGACATTGATCTGGCTATCTTGCTGACAAAAGCAAGAGAACATAGCGTTGCCT
TGGTAGGTCCAGCGGCGGAGGAACTCTTTGATCCGGTTCCTGAACAGGATCTATTTGAGGCGCTAAATGA
AACCTTAACGCTATGGAACTCGCCGCCCGACTGGGCTGGCGATGAGCGAAATGTAGTGCTTACGTTGTCC
CGCATTTGGTACAGCGCAGTAACCGGCAAAATCGCGCCGAAGGATGTCGCTGCCGACTGGGCAATGGAGC
GCCTGCCGGCCCAGTATCAGCCCGTCATACTTGAAGCTAGACAGGCTTATCTTGGACAAGAAGAAGATCG
CTTGGCCTCGCGCGCAGATCAGTTGGAAGAATTTGTCCACTACGTGAAAGGCGAGATCACCAAGGTAGTC
GGCAAATAACCCTCGAGCCACCCATGACCAAAATCCCTTAACGTGAGTTACGCGTCGTTCCACTGAGCGT
CAGACCCCGTAGAAAAGATCAAAGGATCTTCTTGAGATCCTTTTTTTCTGCGCGTAATCTGCTGCTTGCA
AACAAAAAAACCACCGCTACCAGCGGTGGTTTGTTTGCCGGATCAAGAGCTACCAACTCTTTTTCCGAAG
GTAACTGGCTTCAGCAGAGCGCAGATACCAAATACTGTCCTTCTAGTGTAGCCGTAGTTAGGCCACCACT
TCAAGAACTCTGTAGCACCGCCTACATACCTCGCTCTGCTAATCCTGTTACCAGTGGCTGCTGCCAGTGG
CGATAAGTCGTGTCTTACCGGGTTGGACTCAAGACGATAGTTACCGGATAAGGCGCAGCGGTCGGGCTGA
ACGGGGGGTTCGTGCACACAGCCCAGCTTGGAGCGAACGACCTACACCGAACTGAGATACCTACAGCGTG
AGCATTGAGAAAGCGCCACGCTTCCCGAAGGGAGAAAGGCGGACAGGTATCCGGTAAGCGGCAGGGTCGG
AACAGGAGAGCGCACGAGGGAGCTTCCAGGGGGAAACGCCTGGTATCTTTATAGTCCTGTCGGGTTTCGC
CACCTCTGACTTGAGCGTCGATTTTTGTGATGCTCGTCAGGGGGGCGGAGCCTATGGAAAAACGCCAGCA
ACGCGGCCTTTTTACGGTTCCTGGCCTTTTGCTGGCCTTTTGCTCACATGTTCTTTCCTGCGTTATCCCC
TGATTCTGTGGATAACCGTATTACCGCCTTTGAGTGAGCTGATACCGCTCGCCGCAGCCGAACGACCGAG
CGCAGCGAGTCAGTGAGCGAGGAAGCGGAAGAGCGCCCAATACGCAAACCGCCTCTCCCCGCGCGTTGGC
CGATTCATTAATGCAGCTGGCACGACAGGTTTCCCGACTGGAAAGCGGGCAGTGAGCGCAACGCAATTAA
TACGCGTACCGCTAGCCAGGAAGAGTTTGTAGAAACGCAAAAAGGCCATCCGTCAGGATGGCCTTCTGCT
TAGTTTGATGCCTGGCAGTTTATGGCGGGCGTCCTGCCCGCCACCCTCCGGGCCGTTGCTTCACAACGTT
CAAATCCGCTCCCGGCGGATTTGTCCTACTCAGGAGAGCGTTCACCGACAAACAACAGATAAAACGAAAG
GCCCAGTCTTCCGACTGAGCCTTTCGTTTTATTTGATGCCTGGCAGTTCCCTACTCTCGCGTTAACGCTA
GCATGGATGTTTTCCCAGTCACGACGTTGTAAAACGACGGCCAGTCTTAAG
