>Addgene plasmid #63492 | pFusB3-7 | addgene partial sequence | sequence record 116369 | pCR8_R1 5'-cgaaccgaacaggcttatgt-3'
GGTGTGCGTCACCCGGCAACCTTGGGTAGCAGCGAAGTCGAGGCATTTCTGTCCTGGCTGGTCTAGACGT
CTCGATAGCCACCACTTGGTCCGGGGTCAGGCCATGGTCCTGGCACAGCACCGGCAACAGCCGCTGCACC
GTTTCGAGCGCTTGCTTGCCGCCATTGTTGCTGGCGATAGCCACCACTTGGTCCGGGGTCAGGCCATGGT
CCTGGCACAGCACCGGCAACAGCCGCTGCACCGTTTCGAGCGCTTGCTTGCCGCCATCGTGGCTGGCGAT
AGCCACCACTTGGTCCGGAGTCAGGCCATGGTCCTGGCACAGCACCGGCAACAGCCGCTGCACCGTTTCG
AGCGCTTGCTTGCCGCCAATGTTGCTGGCGATAGCCACCACTTGGTCCGGGGTCAGGCCATGAGACGCTT
AAGACTGGCCGTCGTTTTACAACGTCGTGACTGGGAAAACATCCATGCTAGCGTTAACGCGAGAGTAGGG
AACTGCCAGGCATCAAATAAAACGAAAGGCTCAGTCGGAAGACTGGGCCTTTCGTTTTATCTGTTGTTTG
TCGGTGAACGCTCTCCTGAGTAGGACAAATCCGCCGGGAGCGGATTTGAACGTTGTGAAGCAACGGCCCG
GAGGGTGGCGGGCAGGACGCCCGCCATAAACTGCCAGGCATCAAACTAAGCAGAAGGCCATCCTGACGGA
TGGCCTTTTTGCGTTTCTACAAACTCTTCCTGGCTAGCGGTACGCGTATTAATTGCGTTGCGCTCACTGC
CCGCTTTCCAGTC
