[The description below was written by a language model from this plasmid's Addgene catalogue record.]
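Description:
pFusB3-7 is a bacterial library plasmid from the FusX TALE assembly system, a kit designed for rapid one-step construction of TALE repeat arrays for genome engineering. It is built on the FusB3 backbone (about 3 kb without insert), is maintained at high copy number in standard E. coli cloning strains and is selected with spectinomycin. The record does not state the origin of replication or provide a feature map, although the listed sequencing primers are of the pCR8 type, which hints at a pCR8-like backbone.

The insert is a synthetic trimer of TALE repeat modules carrying the repeat-variable diresidues NI, HD and NN, also named B3_ACG. Under the standard TALE code these RVDs recognise A, C and G respectively, so this module specifies the triplet ACG. According to the record it supplies RVD positions 13 to 15 of the final array, which makes it one member of a set of pre-assembled triplet plasmids covering the possible RVD combinations at that position. The trimer was cloned into the backbone through BsaI sites that were destroyed in the process, as is typical of Golden Gate style cloning with type IIS enzymes, where cleavage outside the recognition site leaves custom overhangs and permits ordered, seamless ligation of multiple fragments.

In use, the plasmid is combined with the corresponding library plasmids for the other array positions and a receiver vector to assemble a complete TALEN or other TALE fusion against a chosen DNA target. It carries no expression elements described in the record and serves as an assembly intermediate rather than a construct for direct delivery into cells.
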