Addgene plasmid #63492: pFusB3-7
Purpose: Encodes RVD positions 13-15 in TALEN assembly
Depositing lab: Stephen Ekker. Depositing organization: Mayo Foundation for Medical Education and Research. Publication: FusX: A rapid one-step TALE assembly system for genome science. Ma AC, McNulty MS, Tanya PL, Jarryd CM, Martinez-Galvez G, Argue DP, Lee HB, Urban MD, Bullard CE, Blackburn PR, Man TK, Clark KJ, Ekker SC. Hum Gene Ther. 2016 Jun;27(6):451-63. doi: 10.1089/hum.2015.172 PubMed 26854857.
Backbone
  Vector backbone: FusB3
  Backbone size w/o insert (bp): 2991
  Vector type: TALEN
Growth in bacteria
  Bacterial resistance: Spectinomycin, 50 μg/mL
  Growth temperature: 37°C
  Growth strain: DH5alpha
  Copy number: High Copy
Gene/Insert
  Gene/Insert name: NI HD NN (alt name: B3_ACG)
  Species: Synthetic
  Mutation: none
  Cloning method: Restriction Enzyme; 5′ cloning site BsaI (destroyed during cloning); 3′ cloning site BsaI (destroyed during cloning)
  Sequencing primers: 5′ pCR8_F1; 3′ pCR8_R1
Terms and licenses: Academic/Nonprofit Terms; Industry Terms: Not Available to Industry
How to cite: pFusB3-7 was a gift from Stephen Ekker (Addgene plasmid # 63492 ; http://n2t.net/addgene:63492 ; RRID:Addgene_63492)
